Addgene plasmid #191472: pDRESS-mTq2-antiFRET-P2A2-linker_noSacI
Purpose: Negative control for ratiometric comparison between red fluorescent proteins and sensors
Depositing lab: Dorus Gadella. Publication: A green lifetime biosensor for calcium that remains bright over its full dynamic range. van der Linden FH, Thornquist SC, Ter Beek RM, Huijts JY, Hink MA, Gadella TWJ, Maimon G, Goedhart J. eLife. 2025 Dec 19;14:RP105086. doi: 10.7554/eLife.105086. PubMed 41416770.
Backbone
  Vector backbone: pDRESS
  Vector type: Mammalian Expression, Bacterial Expression
Growth in bacteria
  Bacterial resistance: Kanamycin, 50 μg/mL
  Growth temperature: 37°C
  Growth strain: DH5alpha
  Copy number: High Copy
Gene/Insert
  Gene/Insert name: none
  Species: Synthetic
  Tag / fusion protein: His-mTurquoise2-antiFRETlinker-P2A (N terminal on backbone)
  Cloning method: Restriction Enzyme; 5′ cloning site Unknown (unknown if destroyed); 3′ cloning site Unknown (unknown if destroyed)
Terms and licenses: Academic/Nonprofit Terms; Industry Terms: Not Available to Industry
How to cite: pDRESS-mTq2-antiFRET-P2A2-linker_noSacI was a gift from Dorus Gadella (Addgene plasmid # 191472 ; http://n2t.net/addgene:191472 ; RRID:Addgene_191472)
