[The description below was written by a language model from this plasmid's Addgene catalogue record and pLannotate feature annotations shown in this document.]
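Description:
pDRESS-mTq2-antiFRET-P2A2-linker_noSacI is a dual-host expression plasmid built on the pDRESS backbone and catalogued for both mammalian and bacterial expression. It is maintained in E. coli at high copy through a ColE1/pUC-type origin and selected with kanamycin via an aph(3')-Ia KanR gene driven by a fragment of the bla promoter. The annotated 5,873 nt sequence shows two promoter systems stacked upstream of the same coding region. The first is a CMV enhancer/promoter followed by a chicken β-actin/rabbit β-globin chimeric intron fragment, for mammalian cells. The second is the L-rhamnose-inducible, glucose-repressed rhaB promoter, for E. coli. Downstream, a rabbit β-globin polyadenylation signal and a T7 terminator provide termination in each host.

According to the catalogue fields, the coding region is a His-tagged mTurquoise2 (a bright, monomeric cyan fluorescent protein) followed by an "antiFRET" linker and a P2A ribosome-skipping peptide. The feature table annotates a thrombin cleavage site just upstream of mTurquoise2, but it does not separately annotate the His tag, linker or P2A. No insert is recorded after the P2A. In the sibling constructs implied by the stated purpose, a red fluorescent protein or sensor would presumably sit there and be co-produced with the cyan reference. Here only the cyan reference is made, so the plasmid serves as the negative control for ratiometric comparisons between red fluorescent proteins and sensors.

The backbone also carries baculovirus-derived sequences (lef2, ORF603, a polyhedrin fragment and its 3' UTR) and a single loxP site. These resemble remnants of a baculovirus transfer vector, but the record assigns them no role. The cloning sites are listed as unknown.
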