Features (pLannotate 1.2.2; 18 found; start..end, strand, type, name):
      4..39      +  CDS            lef2 (fragment): baculovirus late expression factor 2
    181..305     +  CDS            lef2: baculovirus late expression factor 2
    343..948     +  CDS            ORF603: baculovirus ORF603 protein
   1020..1379    +  enhancer       CMV enhancer (fragment): human cytomegalovirus immediate early enhancer
   1381..1580    +  promoter       CMV promoter: human cytomegalovirus (CMV) immediate early promoter
   1732..1862    +  intron         chimeric intron (fragment): chimera between introns from chicken β-actin and rabbit β-globin
   1931..2049    +  promoter       rhaB promoter: promoter of the E. coli rhaBAD operon, conferring tight induction with L-rhamnose and repression with D-glucose in the presence of RhaR and RhaS (Giacalone et al., 2006)
   2151..2168    +  CDS            thrombin site: thrombin recognition and cleavage site
   2193..2909    +  CDS            mTurquoise2: mTurquoise2 is a basic (constitutively fluorescent) cyan fluorescent protein published in 2012, derived from Aequorea victoria. It is reported to be a rapidly-maturing monomer with very low acid sensitivity.
   3135..3203    +  CDS            HBB (fragment): HBB_PONPY - Experimental evidence at transcript level: Swiss-Prot protein existence level 2. Involved in oxygen transport from the lung to the various peripheral tissues. From Pongo pygmaeus (Bornean orangutan).
   3278..3333    +  polyA_signal   β-globin poly(A) signal: rabbit β-globin polyadenylation signal (Gil and Proudfoot, 1987)
   3421..3468    +  terminator     T7 terminator: transcription terminator for bacteriophage T7 RNA polymerase
   3482..3565    +  CDS            PH (fragment): PYHD_NPVAC - Also known as P29, POLH. Experimental evidence at protein level: Swiss-Prot protein existence level 1. Major component of the virus occlusion bodies which are large proteinaceous structures termed polyhedra. These structures serve as the protective package for the virus particles outside the infected host and allow natural transmission of virus between insect hosts, assisting persistence in the environment. Forms the paracrystalline lattice of polyhedra and interacts with enveloped virions as well as other accessory molecules and structures to form a mature viral occlusion body. F
   3569..3941    +  3'UTR          polyhedrin 3' UTR: 3' UTR from the Autographa californica nucleopolyhedrovirus polyhedrin gene (Suzuki et al., 2006)
   4195..4228    +  protein_bind   loxP: Cre-mediated recombination occurs in the 8-bp core sequence (GCATACAT). Cre recombinase
   4396..4983    -  rep_origin     ori: high-copy-number ColE1/pMB1/pBR322/pUC origin of replication
   4996..5811    -  CDS            KanR: aminoglycoside phosphotransferase; aph(3')-Ia; confers resistance to kanamycin in bacteria or G418 (Geneticin®) in eukaryotes
   5812..5863    -  promoter       AmpR promoter (fragment): bla
>Addgene plasmid #191472 | pDRESS-mTq2-antiFRET-P2A2-linker_noSacI | addgene full sequence | sequence record 377512 | Addgene NGS Result
TCCTGCATCTTTTAATCAAATCCCAAGATGTGTATAAACGCGCCGGTATGTATAGGAAGAGGTTTATACT
AAACTGTTACATTGCAAACGTGGTTTCGTGTGCCAAGTGTGAAAACCGATGTTTAATCAAGGCTCTGACG
CATTTCTACAACCACGACTCCAAGTGTGTGGGTGAAGTCATGCATCTTTTAATCAAATCCCAAGATGTGT
ATAAACCACCAAACTGCCAAAAAATGAAAACTGTCGACAAGCTCTGTCCGTTTGCTGGCAACTGCAAGGG
TCTCAATCCTATTTGTAATTATTGAATAATAAAACAATTATAAATGTCAAATTTGTTTTTTATTAACGAT
ACAAACCAAACGCAACAAGAACATTTGTAGTATTATCTATAATTGAAAACGCGTAGTTATAATCGCTGAG
GTAATATTTAAAATCATTTTCAAATGATTCACAGTTAATTTGCGACAATATAATTTTATTTTCACATAAA
CTAGACGCCTTGTCGTCTTCTTCTTCGTATTCCTTCTCTTTTTCATTTTTCTCTTCATAAAAATTAACAT
AGTTATTATCGTATCCATATATGTATCTATCGTATAGAGTAAATTTTTTGTTGTCATAAATATATATGTC
TTTTTTAATGGGGTGTATAGTACCGCTGCGCATAGTTTTTCTGTAATTTACAACAGTGCTATTTTCTGGT
AGTTCTTCGGAGTGTGTTGCTTTAATTATTAAATTTATATAATCAATGAATTTGGGATCGTCGGTTTTAT
ACAATATGTTGCCGGCATAGTACGCAGCTTCTTCTAGTTCAATTACACCATTTTTTAGCAGCACCGGATT
AACATAACTTTCCAAAATGTTGTACGAACCGTTAAACAAAAACAGTTCACCTCCCTTTTCTATACTATTG
TCTGCGAGCAGTTGTTTGTTGTTAAAAATAACAGCCATTGTAATGAGACGCACAAACTAATATCACAAAC
TGGAAATGTCTATCAATATATAGTTGCTGATGGCCGGCCTATTAATAGTAATCAATTACGGGGTCATTAG
TTCATAGCCCATATATGGAGTTCCGCGTTACATAACTTACGGTAAATGGCCCGCCTGGCTGACCGCCCAA
CGACCCCCGCCCATTGACGTCAATAATGACGTATGTTCCCATAGTAACGCCAATAGGGACTTTCCATTGA
CGTCAATGGGTGGAGTATTTACGGTAAACTGCCCACTTGGCAGTACATCAAGTGTATCATATGCCAAGTC
CGCCCCCTATTGACGTCAATGACGGTAAATGGCCCGCCTGGCATTATGCCCAGTACATGACCTTACGGGA
CTTTCCTACTTGGCAGTACATCTACGTATTAGTCATCGCTATTACCATGCTGATGCGGTTTTGGCAGTAC
ACCAATGGGCGTGGATAGCGGTTTGACTCACGGGGATTTCCAAGTCTCCACCCCATTGACGTCAATGGGA
GTTTGTTTTGGCACCAAAATCAACGGGACTTTCCAAAATGTCGTAATAACCCCGCCCCGTTGACGCAAAT
GGGCGGTAGGCGTGTACGGTGGGAGGTCTATATAAGCAGACGTCGTTTAGTGAACCGTCAGATCACTAGA
TGCTTTATTGCGGTAGTTTATCACAGTTAAATTGCTAACGCCAGTCTCGAACTTAACGTGCAGAAGTTGG
TCGTGAGGCACTGGGCAGGTAAGTATCGGGCCCTTTGTGCGGGGGGAGCGGCTCGGGGCTGTCCGCGGGG
GGACGGCTGCCTTCGGGGGGGACGGGGCAGGGCGGGGTTCGGCTTCTGGCGTGTGACCGGCGGCTCTAGA
GCCTCTGCTAACCATGTTCATGCCTTCTTCTTTTTCCTACAGCTCCTGGGCAACGTGCTGGTTATTGTGC
TGTCTCATCATTTTGGCAAAGAATTGGATCGGACCGAAATCACCACAATTCAGCAAATTGTGAACATCAT
CACGTTCATCTTTCCCTGGTTGCCAAAGGCCCATTTTCCTGTCAGTAACGAGAAGGTCGCGAATTCAGGC
GCTTTTTAGACTGGTCGTAGGGAGACCACAACGGTTTCCCTCTAGAAATAATTTTGTTTAACTATAAGAA
GGAGATATACCATGCGGGGTTCTCATCATCACCACCATCACAGCAGCGGCCTGGTGCCGCGCGGCAGCTC
GCTAGCGCTGCCGGTCGCCACCATGGTGAGCAAGGGCGAGGAGCTGTTCACCGGGGTGGTGCCCATCCTG
GTCGAGCTGGACGGCGACGTAAACGGCCACAAGTTCAGCGTGTCCGGCGAGGGCGAGGGCGATGCCACCT
ACGGCAAGCTGACCCTGAAGTTCATCTGCACCACCGGCAAGCTGCCCGTGCCCTGGCCCACCCTCGTGAC
CACCCTGTCCTGGGGCGTGCAGTGCTTCGCCCGCTACCCCGACCACATGAAGCAGCACGACTTCTTCAAG
TCCGCCATGCCCGAAGGCTACGTCCAGGAGCGCACCATCTTCTTCAAGGACGACGGCAACTACAAGACCC
GCGCCGAGGTGAAGTTCGAGGGCGACACCCTGGTGAACCGCATCGAGCTGAAGGGCATCGACTTCAAGGA
GGACGGCAACATCCTGGGGCACAAGCTGGAGTACAACTACTTTAGCGACAACGTCTATATCACCGCCGAC
AAGCAGAAGAACGGCATCAAGGCCAACTTCAAGATCCGCCACAACATCGAGGACGGCGGCGTGCAGCTCG
CCGACCACTACCAGCAGAACACCCCCATCGGCGACGGCCCCGTGCTGCTGCCCGACAACCACTACCTGAG
CACCCAGTCCAAGCTGAGCAAAGACCCCAACGAGAAGCGCGATCACATGGTCCTGCTGGAGTTCGTGACC
GCCGCCGGGATCACTCTCGGCATGGACGAGCTGTACAAGTCGACCAGATCTCTGGCCGAGGCGGCAGCTA
AGGAGGCCGCGGCGAAGGAGGCAGCCGCGAAAGAAGCAGCCGCAAAGGAAGCGGCCGCCAAGGCTGCTGC
AAGATCTCTCGGATCGGGTGCTACTAACTTCAGCCTGCTGAAGCAGGCTGGAGACGTGGAGGAGAACCCT
GGACCTTCGCTAGCGCTACCGGTGCCTCAACATGATGTACAAGTAAGTGATTAACCTCAGGTGCAGGCTG
CCTATCAGAAGGTGGTGGCTGGTGTGGCCAATGCCCTGGCTCACAAATACCACTGAGATCGATCTTTTTC
CCTCTGCCAAAAATTATGGGGACATCATGAAGCCCCTTGAGCATCTGACTTCTGGCTAATAAAGGAAATT
TATTTTCATTGCAATAGTGTGTTGGAATTTTTTGTGTCTCTCACTCGGAAGGACATATGGGAGGGCAAAT
CATTTAAAACATCAGAATGAGTATTTGGTTTAGAGTTTGGCAACATATGCCCATATGTAACTAGCATAAC
CCCTTGGGGCCTCTAAACGGGTCTTGAGGGGTTTTTTGCTGAAAGCATGCGGAGGAAATTCTCCTTGAAG
TTTCCCTGGTGTTCAAAGTAAAGGAGTTTGCACCAGACGCACCTCTGTTCACTGGTCCGGCGTATTAAAA
CACGATACATTGTTATTAGTACATTTATTAAGCGCTAGATTCTGTGCGTTGTTGATTTACAGACAATTGT
TGTACGTATTTTAATAATTCATTAAATTTATAATCTTTAGGGTGGTATGTTAGAGCGAAAATCAAATGAT
TTTCAGCGTCTTTATATCTGAATTTAAATATTAAATCCTCAATAGATTTGTAAAATAGGTTTCGATTAGT
TTCAAACAAGGGTTGTTTTTCCGAACCGATGGCTGGACTATCTAATGGATTTTCGCTCAACGCCACAAAA
CTTGCCAAATCTTGTAGCAGCAATCTAGCTTTGTCGATATTCGTTTGTGTTTTGTTTTGTAATAAAGGTT
CGACGTCGTTCAAAATATTATGCGCTTTTGTATTTCTTTCATCACTGTCGTTAGTATACAATTGACTCGA
CGTAAACACGTTAAATAGAGCTTGGACATATTTAACATCGGGCGTGTTAGCTTTATTAGGCCGATTATCG
TCGTCGTCCCAACCCTCGTCGTTAGAAGTTGCTTCCGAAGACGATTTTGCCATAGCCACACGACGCCTAT
TAATTGTGTCGGCTAACACGTCCGCGATCAAATTTGTAGTTGAGCTTTTTGGAATTGCGATCGCATAACT
TCGTATAGCATACATTATACGAAGTTATAAGCTCGGAACGCTGCGCTCGGTCGTTCGGCTGCGGCGAGCG
GTATCAGCTCACTCAAAGGCGGTAATACGGTTATCCACAGAATCAGGGGATAACGCAGGAAAGAACATGT
GAGCAAAAGGCCAGCAAAAGGCCAGGAACCGTAAAAAGGCCGCGTTGCTGGCGTTTTTCCATAGGCTCCG
CCCCCTGACGAGCATCACAAAAATCGACGCTCAAGTCAGAGGTGGCGAAACCCGACAGGACTATAAAGAT
ACCAGGCGTTTCCCCCTGGAAGCTCCCTCGTGCGCTCTCCTGTTCCGACCCTGCCGCTTACCGGATACCT
GTCCGCCTTTCTCCCTTCGGGAAGCGTGGCGCTTTCTCATAGCTCACGCTGTAGGTATCTCAGTTCGGTG
TAGGTCGTTCGCTCCAAGCTGGGCTGTGTGCACGAACCCCCCGTTCAGCCCGACCGCTGCGCCTTATCCG
GTAACTATCGTCTTGAGTCCAACCCGGTAAGACACGACTTATCGCCACTGGCAGCAGCCACTGGTAACAG
GATTAGCAGAGCGAGGTATGTAGGCGGTGCTACAGAGTTCTTGAAGTGGTGGCCTAACTACGGCTACACT
AGAAGAACAGTATTTGGTATCTGCGCTCTGCTGAAGCCAGTTACCTTCGGAAAAAGAGTTGGTAGCTCTT
GATCCGGCAAACAAACCACCGCTGGTAGCGGTGGTTTTTTTGTTTGCAAGCAGCAGATTACGCGCAGAAA
AAAAGGATCTCAAGAAGATCCTTTGTTAGAAAAACTCATCGAGCATCAAGTGAAACTGCAATTTATTCAT
ATCAGGATTATCAATACCATATTTTTGAAAAAGCCGTTTCTGTAATGAAGGAGAAAACTCACCGAGGCAG
TTCCATAGGATGGCAAGATCCTGGTATCGGTCTGCGATTCCGACTCGTCCAACATCAATACAACCTATTA
ATTTCCCCTCGTCAAAAATAAGGTTATCAAGTGAGAAATCACCATGAGTGACGACTGAATCCGGTGAGAA
TGGCAAAAGCTTATGCATTTCTTTCCAGACTTGTTCAACAGGCCAGCCATTACGCTCGTCATCAAAATCA
CTCGCACCAACCAAACCGTTATTCATTCGTGATTGCGCCTGAGCGAGACGAAATACGCGATCGCCGTTAA
AAGGACAATTACAAACAGGAATCGAATGCAACCGGCGCAGGAACACTGCCAGCGCATCAACAATATTTTC
ACCTGAATCAGGATATTCTTCTAATACCTGGAATGCTGTTTTCCCTGGGATCGCAGTGGTGAGTAACCAT
GCATCATCAGGAGTACGGATAAAATGCTTGATGGTCGGAAGAGGCATAAATTCCGTCAGCCAGTTTAGCC
TGACCATCTCATCTGTAACATCATTGGCAACGCTACCTTTGCCATGTTTCAGAAACAACTCTGGCGCATC
GGGCTTCCCATACAATCGATAGATTGTCGCACCTGATTGCCCGACATTATCGCGAGCCCATTTATACCCA
TATAAATCAGCATCCATGTTGGAATTTAATCGCGGCCTCGAGCAAGACGTTTCCCGTTGAATATGGCTCA
TACTCTTCCTTTTTCAATATTATTGAAGCATTTATCAGGGTTATTGTCTCATGTCCGCGCGTT
